>Addgene plasmid #166939 | pSTAR | addgene full sequence | sequence record 333681 | Addgene NGS Result
AGTGAAAAGAAAAAAGGCCGCAGAGCGGCCTTTTTAGTTAGATCGGACCCCACATCTCACTGCCCGCTTT
CCAGTCGGGAAACCTGTCGTGCCAGCTGCATTAATGAATCGGCCAACGCGCGGGGAGAGGCGGTTTGCGT
ATTGGGCGCCAGGGTGGTTTTTCTTTTCACCAGTGAGACTGGCAACAGCTGATTGCCCTTCACCGCCTGG
CCCTGAGAGAGTTGCAGCAAGCGGTCCACGCTGGTTTGCCCCAGCAGGCGAAAATCCTGTTTGATGGTGG
TTAACGGCGGGATATAACATGAGCTATCTTCGGTATCGTCGTATCCCACTACCGAGATATCCGCACCAAC
GCGCAGCCCGGACTCGGTAATGGCGCGCATTGCGCCCAGCGCCATCTGATCGTTGGCAACCAGCATCGCA
GTGGGAACGATGCCCTCATTCAGCATTTGCATGGTTTGTTGAAAACCGGACATGGCACTCCAGTCGCCTT
CCCGTTCCGCTATCGGCTGAATTTGATTGCGAGTGAGATATTTATGCCAGCCAGCCAGACGCAGACGCGC
CGAGACAGAACTTAATGGGCCCGCTAACAGCGCGATTTGCTGGTGACCCAATGCGACCAGATGCTCCACG
CCCAGTCGCGTACCGTCCTCATGGGAGTAAATAATACTGTTGATGGGTGTCTGGTCAGAGACATCAAGAA
ATAACGCCGGAACATTAGTGCAGGCAGCTTCCACAGCAATGGCATCCTGGTCATCCAGCGGATAGTTAAT
GATCAGCCCACTGACGCGTTGCGCGAGAAGATTGTGCACCGCCGCTTTACAGGCTTCGACGCCGCTTCGT
TCTACCATCGACACCACCACGCTGGCACCCAGTTGATCGGCGCGAGATTTAATCGCCGCGACAATTTGCG
ACGGCGCGTGCAGGGCCAGACTGGAGGTGGCAACGCCAATCAGCAACGACTGTTTGCCCGCCAGTTGTTG
TGCCACGCGGTTGGGAATGTAATTCAGCTCCACCATCGCCGCTTCCACTTTTTCCCGCGTTTTCGCAGAA
ACGTGGCTGGCCTGGTTCACCACGCGGGAAACGGTCATATAAGAGACACCGGCATACTCTGCGACATCGT
ATAACGTTACTGGTTTCATATTCACCTCCATGAATTGACTCTCTTCCGGGCGCTATCATGCCATACCGCG
AAAGGTTTTTCACCATTCGATGGCGCGCCGCGGCTGGGAATCTGAGACATGAGTCAAGATATTTGCTCGG
TAACGTATGCTGGAGTGTTGACAATTAATCATCGGCTCGTATAATGTGTGGAATTGTGAGCGCTCACAAT
TAGGTTGAACTGTATACATTCCCCGCTGCTCCAACATTTATACAACTAATTAAAACAATTCACTGTAAAA
ACTGCTTATAAAACGAAAGGCTCAGTCGAAAGACTGGGCCTTTCGTTTTATCTGTTGTTTGTCGGTGAAC
GCTCTCCTGAGTAGGACAAATCCGCCGGGAGCGGATTTGAACGTTGCGAAGCAACGGCCCGGAGGGTGGC
GGGCAGGACGCCCGCCATAAACTGCCAGGCATCAAATTAAGCAGAAGGCCATCCTGACGGATGGCCTTTT
GGCCCCCGACCCTTAGACTCTGTACTCAGGGACCAAAACGAAAAAAGGCCCCCCTTTCGGGAGGCCTCTT
TTCTGGAATTTGGTACCGAGCGCTAGTTGTATCGTACGTCGGTCTAGGAATCGTTTAGCCGCCTCACTTA
TACAACTCATCCATGCCTAAAGTAATCCCCGCCGCGGTTACGAACTCCAAAAGGACCATGTGATCACGTT
TCTCATTTGGGTCCTTCGATAATTTGGATTGTGTACTCAGGTAGTGATTGTCAGGAAGTAAAACCGGGCC
GTCGCCAATGGGTGTGTTTTGTTGATAATGGTCAGCCAATTGCACGCTGCCATCCTCAATGTTGTGACGA
ATCTTGAAATTTACCTTAATCCCGTTCTTCTGCTTGTCAGCCATGATATACACGTTGTGCGAATTATAGT
TATACTCCAGTTTATGTCCCAAAATGTTGCCATCTTCTTTAAAGTCAATGCCTTTCAATTCAATGCGATT
CACTAACGTATCCCCCTCAAACTTGACCTCGGCGCGTGTCTTATAGTTCCCGTCATCCTTGAAGAAGATT
GTGCGCTCTTGCACATAGCCTTCTGGCATTGCAGATTTAAAGAAGTCGTGCTGCTTCATGTGATCTGGGT
AACGCGAGAAACATTGGACCCCGTATGTAAGTGTTGTAACCAGAGTTGGCCAGGGGACTGGAAGTTTTCC
TGTAGTACAAATGAACTTAAGCGTCAATTTGCCGTAAGTAGCGTCGCCTTCGCCCTCGCCGCTAACCGAA
AACTTATGACCATTAACGTCCCCATCCAACTCAACCAAGATGGGTACAACGCCTGTAAACAGCTCCTCTC
CTTTACTCACCATCAGATCCTTCCTCCTAGATCCAAAAAAAAAGCGGGGAATATATACATGAACTGTATA
CATTCCCCGCTGCTCCAACATTTATACAACTAATTAAAACAATTCACTGTAAAAACTTACTAATTGTGAG
CGCTCACAATTCCACACATTATACGAGCCGATGATTAATTGTCAACATGCCCAAAGGCGGTAATACGGTT
ATCCACAGAATCAGGGGATAACGCAGGAAAGAACATGTGAGCAAAAGGCCAGCAAAAGGCCAGGAACCGT
AAAAAGGCCGCGTTGCTGGCGTTTTTCCATAGGCTCCGCCCCCCTGACGAGCATCACAAAAATCGACGCT
CAAGTCAGAGGTGGCGAAACCCGACAGGACTATAAAGATACCAGGCGTTTCCCCCTGGAAGCTCCCTCGT
GCGCTCTCCTGTTCCGACCCTGCCGCTTACCGGATACCTGTCCGCCTTTCTCCCTTCGGGAAGCGTGGCG
CTTTCTCATAGCTCACGCTGTAGGTATCTCAGTTCGGTGTAGGTCGTTCGCTCCAAGCTGGGCTGTGTGC
ACGAACCCCCCGTTCAGCCCGACCGCTGCGCCTTATCCGGTAACTATCGTCTTGAGTCCAACCCGGTAAG
ACACGACTTATCGCCACTGGCAGCAGCCACTGGTAACAGGATTAGCAGAGCGAGGTATGTAGGCGGTGCT
ACAGAGTTCTTGAAGTGGTGGCCTAACTACGGCTACACTAGAAGGACAGTATTTGGTATCTGCGCTCTGC
TGAAGCCAGTTACCTTCGGAAAAAGAGTTGGTAGCTCTTGATCCGGCAAACAAACCACCGCTGGTAGCGG
TGGTTTTTTTGTTTGCAAGCAGCAGATTACGCGCAGAAAAAAAGGATCTCAAGAAGATCCTTTGATCTTT
TCTACGGGGTCTGACGCTCAGTGGAACGAAAACTCACGTTAAGGGATTTTGGTCATGAACAATAAAACTG
TCTGCTTACATAAACAGTAATACAAGGGGTGTTATGAGCCATATTCAACGGGAAACGTCTTGCTCTAGGC
CGCGATTAAATTCCAACATGGATGCTGATTTATATGGGTATAAATGGGCTCGCGATAATGTCGGGCAATC
AGGTGCGACAATCTATCGATTGTATGGGAAGCCCGATGCGCCAGAGTTGTTTCTGAAACATGGCAAAGGT
AGCGTTGCCAATGATGTTACAGATGAGATGGTCAGACTAAACTGGCTGACGGAATTTATGCCTCTTCCGA
CCATCAAGCATTTTATCCGTACTCCTGATGATGCATGGTTACTCACCACTGCGATCCCCGGGAAAACAGC
ATTCCAGGTATTAGAAGAATATCCTGATTCAGGTGAAAATATTGTTGATGCGCTGGCAGTGTTCCTGCGC
CGGTTGCATTCGATTCCTGTTTGTAATTGTCCTTTTAACAGCGATCGCGTATTTCGTCTCGCTCAGGCGC
AATCACGAATGAATAACGGTTTGGTTGATGCGAGTGATTTTGATGACGAGCGTAATGGCTGGCCTGTTGA
ACAAGTCTGGAAAGAAATGCATAAACTTTTGCCATTCTCACCGGATTCAGTCGTCACTCATGGTGATTTC
TCACTTGATAACCTTATTTTTGACGAGGGGAAATTAATAGGTTGTATTGATGTTGGACGAGTCGGAATCG
CAGACCGATACCAGGATCTTGCCATCCTATGGAACTGCCTCGGTGAGTTTTCTCCTTCATTACAGAAACG
GCTTTTTCAAAAATATGGTATTGATAATCCTGATATGAATAAATTGCAGTTTCATTTGATGCTCGATGAG
TTTTTCTAAGAATTAATTCATGAGCGGATACATATTTGAATGTATTTAGAAAAATAAACAAATAGGGGTT
CCGCGGTGA
Features (pLannotate 1.2.2; 12 found; start..end, strand, type, name):
     57..1138    -  CDS            lacI (fragment): lac repressor; lacI; The lac repressor binds to the lac operator to inhibit transcription in E. coli. This inhibition can be relieved by adding lactose or isopropyl-β-D-thiogalactopyranoside (IPTG).
   1140..1213    -  promoter       lacIq promoter (fragment): lacI (mutant); In the lacIq allele, a single base change in the promoter boosts expression of the lacI gene about 10-fold.
   1278..1306    +  promoter       tac promoter: strong E. coli promoter; hybrid between the trp and lac UV5 promoters
   1312..1331    -  protein_bind   lac operator (symmetric): The lac repressor binds to the lac operator to inhibit transcription in E. coli. This inhibition can be relieved by adding lactose or isopropyl-β-D-thiogalactopyranoside (IPTG). The symmetric lac operator was optimized for tight binding of lac repressor. lac repressor encoded by lacI
   1410..1491    +  terminator     rrnB T1 terminator: Escherichia coli rrnB; transcription terminator T1 from the E. coli rrnB gene
   1583..1610    +  terminator     rrnB T2 terminator: transcription terminator T2 from the E. coli rrnB gene
   1747..2463    -  CDS            mEGFP: mEGFP is a basic (constitutively fluorescent) green fluorescent protein published in 2002, derived from Aequorea victoria. It has moderate acid sensitivity.
   2582..2601    -  protein_bind   lac operator (symmetric): The lac repressor binds to the lac operator to inhibit transcription in E. coli. This inhibition can be relieved by adding lactose or isopropyl-β-D-thiogalactopyranoside (IPTG). The symmetric lac operator was optimized for tight binding of lac repressor. lac repressor encoded by lacI
   2607..2635    -  promoter       tac promoter: strong E. coli promoter; hybrid between the trp and lac UV5 promoters
   2754..3342    -  rep_origin     ori: high-copy-number ColE1/pMB1/pBR322/pUC origin of replication
   3464..4279    +  CDS            KanR: aminoglycoside phosphotransferase; aph(3')-Ia; confers resistance to kanamycin in bacteria or G418 (Geneticin®) in eukaryotes
   4288..4345    -  promoter       AmpR promoter (fragment): bla
