[The description below was written by a language model from this plasmid's Addgene catalogue record and pLannotate feature annotations shown in this document.]
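Description:
pSTAR is a bacterial expression and synthetic biology plasmid built on a pBR322-derived backbone, carrying a synthetic genetic circuit that implements a small transcription activating RNA (STAR)-based multi-level controller of gene expression. It is maintained in E. coli through a ColE1/pMB1-family origin of replication, which the catalogue lists as low copy (the automated annotation uses a generic "high-copy" label for this origin family). Selection is with kanamycin via an aminoglycoside phosphotransferase (KanR) gene. A fragment of the AmpR promoter lies next to the KanR cassette.

The feature table shows two divergently oriented transcription units, each driven by a tac promoter paired with a symmetric lac operator. A lacI repressor gene under the lacIq promoter is also present, so both units should be repressed by LacI and induced together with IPTG. One unit runs about 80 bp from the operator into the rrnB T1 and T2 terminators. No feature is annotated in that short interval, but its size and position are consistent with the STAR regulatory RNA named in the record. The other unit drives a green fluorescent protein reporter annotated as mEGFP. There is an unannotated gap of roughly 120 bp between its operator and the coding sequence, which could hold the STAR-responsive target element, although the table does not identify it.

In STAR systems, a terminator structure upstream of the gene halts transcription unless the trans-acting RNA binds and disrupts it. Placing both the STAR and its target gene under the same inducible promoter would therefore demand two simultaneous events for GFP output. This fits the stated aim of stringent, low-leak, multi-level control, with fluorescence serving as the readout of controller performance.
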