Addgene plasmid #166939: pSTAR
Purpose: STAR-based multi-level gene expression controller (MLC)
Depositing lab: Thomas Gorochowski. Depositing organization: University of Bristol. Publication: Harnessing the central dogma for stringent multi-level control of gene expression. Greco FV, Pandi A, Erb TJ, Grierson CS, Gorochowski TE. Nat Commun. 2021 Mar 19;12(1):1738. doi: 10.1038/s41467-021-21995-7. PubMed 33741937.
Backbone
  Vector backbone: pBR322
  Backbone size w/o insert (bp): 1704
  Total vector size (bp): 4353
  Vector type: Bacterial Expression, Synthetic Biology
Growth in bacteria
  Bacterial resistance: Kanamycin, 50 μg/mL
  Growth temperature: 37°C
  Growth strain: DH5alpha
  Copy number: Low Copy
Gene/Insert
  Gene/Insert name: Genetic circuit expressing GFP- Small Transcription activating RNA (alt name: STAR)
  Species: Synthetic
  Promoter: PTAC
  Cloning method: Unknown
  Sequencing primers: 5′ aaacaaataggggttccgcg
Terms and licenses: Academic/Nonprofit Terms; Industry Terms: Not Available to Industry
How to cite: pSTAR was a gift from Thomas Gorochowski (Addgene plasmid # 166939 ; http://n2t.net/addgene:166939 ; RRID:Addgene_166939)
